Addgene plasmid #156424: pSBL_DK193
Purpose: Insect cell expression of 3a(Q57H)-sfGFP, needs to be introduced into baculoviral bacmid
Depositing lab: Stephen Brohawn. Depositing organization: University of California, Berkeley. Publication: Cryo-EM structure of the SARS-CoV-2 3a ion channel in lipid nanodiscs. Kern DM, Sorum B, Mali SS, Hoel CM, Sridharan S, Remis JP, Toso DB, Kotecha A, Bautista DM, Brohawn SG. bioRxiv [Preprint]. 2021 Jan 26:2020.06.17.156554. doi: 10.1101/2020.06.17.156554. PubMed 32587976.
Backbone
  Vector backbone: Derived from pACEBAC1
  Backbone manufacturer: Geneva Biotech
  Vector type: Insect Expression
Growth in bacteria
  Bacterial resistance: Gentamicin, 10 μg/mL
  Growth temperature: 37°C
  Growth strain: NEB Stable
  Copy number: High Copy
Gene/Insert
  Gene/Insert name: SARS-CoV-2 3a protein (Q57H)
  Species: SARS-CoV-2
  Mutation: Q57H
  Promoter: Polyhedrin
  Tag / fusion protein: sfGFP-His (C terminal on backbone)
  Cloning method: Restriction Enzyme; 5′ cloning site XhoI (not destroyed); 3′ cloning site EcoRI (not destroyed)
  Sequencing primers: 5′ pFASTBAC Forward
Resource information
  A portion of this plasmid was derived from a plasmid made by: IDT Gene Block
Terms and licenses: Academic/Nonprofit Terms; Industry Terms: Not Available to Industry
Depositor comments: Mutation made by PCR. Please visit https://www.biorxiv.org/lookup/doi/10.1101/2020.06.17.156554 for bioRxiv preprint.
How to cite: pSBL_DK193 was a gift from Stephen Brohawn (Addgene plasmid # 156424 ; http://n2t.net/addgene:156424 ; RRID:Addgene_156424)
