[The description below was written by a language model from this plasmid's Addgene catalogue record and pLannotate feature annotations shown in this document.]
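Description:
pSBL_DK193 is a small (about 4.5 kb) baculovirus transfer plasmid derived from pACEBAC1, built for insect cell expression of the SARS-CoV-2 3a protein carrying the Q57H substitution. It replicates in E. coli from a high-copy ColE1/pUC-type origin and is selected with gentamicin through the aacC1 acetyltransferase gene, which is driven by the class 1 integron Pc promoter. The plasmid is not used directly for expression. The gentamicin marker and the expression cassette lie between the Tn7R and Tn7L ends of a mini-Tn7 element, so this segment can be transposed into a baculoviral bacmid, from which recombinant virus is then produced. A single loxP site upstream of the cassette is also annotated; in the pACEBAC system it allows Cre-mediated fusion with donor plasmids for multigene assemblies.

The cassette uses the strong, very late polyhedrin promoter from Autographa californica nucleopolyhedrovirus to drive the 3a open reading frame, which was cloned between XhoI and EcoRI sites, with the point mutation introduced by PCR. The 3a coding sequence is followed by a backbone-encoded C-terminal superfolder GFP and a His tag. The short fragment annotated as a capTEV match probably just reflects this His stretch. Transcripts terminate at an SV40 polyadenylation signal. The small "large T antigen" and "SET1" hits nearby look like incidental matches rather than functional parts. The sfGFP fusion gives a fluorescent readout of expression and behaviour of this viroporin-type membrane protein, and the His tag supports affinity purification. This fits the associated work on the cryo-EM structure and channel properties of 3a reconstituted in lipid nanodiscs.
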