Features (pLannotate 1.2.2; 13 found; start..end, strand, type, name):
    629..852     -  mobile_element Tn7R: mini-Tn7 element (right end of the Tn7 transposon) Tn7
    919..1452    -  CDS            GmR: gentamycin acetyltransferase; aacC1; confers resistance to gentamycin
   1641..1669    -  promoter       Pc promoter: intI1 (promoter lies within the coding sequence); class 1 integron promoter
   1740..1773    +  protein_bind   loxP: Cre-mediated recombination occurs in the 8-bp core sequence (GCATACAT). Cre recombinase
   1850..1941    +  promoter       polyhedrin promoter: polh from Autographa californica; promoter for the baculovirus polyhedrin gene
   1995..2819    +  CDS            AP3A_SARS2: Experimental evidence at protein level: Swiss-Prot protein existence level 1. Plays a role in virus egress via lysosomal trafficking (PubMed:33157038, PubMed:33422265). Forms homotetrameric ion channels (viroporin) localized at endosomes and lysosomes, that may induce deacidification of lysosomes thereby allowing safe virion egress through lysosomal trafficking (By similarity) (PubMed:33157038, PubMed:33422265). Also blocks formation of autolysosomes through binding and sequestering host TMUB1/HOPS on late endosomes. This prevents fusion of autophagosomes with lysosomes, disrupting autophagy a
   2898..3611    +  CDS            superfolder GFP: GFP variant that folds robustly even when fused to poorly folded proteins (Pédelacq et al., 2006)
   3621..3637    +  CDS            capTEV™ (fragment): composite tag for in vivo biotinylation, TEV protease cleavage, and 6xHis tagging
   3668..3751    +  CDS            large T antigen (fragment): large T antigen from SV40 (simian virus 40)
   3774..3908    +  polyA_signal   SV40 poly(A) signal: SV40 polyadenylation signal
   3937..3986    +  CDS            SET1 (fragment): solubility-enhancement tag derived from T7 phage gene 10B
   4029..4194    -  mobile_element Tn7L: mini-Tn7 element (left end of the Tn7 transposon) Tn7
   4384..494     +  rep_origin     ori (across the origin): high-copy-number ColE1/pMB1/pBR322/pUC origin of replication
>Addgene plasmid #156424 | pSBL_DK193 | addgene full sequence | sequence record 307746 | Addgene NGS Result
CTCTTTTTCCGAAGGTAACTGGCTTCAGCAGAGCGCAGATACCAAATACTGTTCTTCTAGTGTAGCCGTA
GTTAGGCCACCACTTCAAGAACTCTGTAGCACCGCCTACATACCTCGCTCTGCTAATCCTGTTACCAGTG
GCTGCTGCCAGTGGCGATAAGTCGTGTCTTACCGGGTTGGACTCAAGACGATAGTTACCGGATAAGGCGC
AGCGGTCGGGCTGAACGGGGGGTTCGTGCACACAGCCCAGCTTGGAGCGAACGACCTACACCGAACTGAG
ATACCTACAGCGTGAGCTATGAGAAAGCGCCACGCTTCCCGAAGGGAGAAAGGCGGACAGGTATCCGGTA
AGCGGCAGGGTCGGAACAGGAGAGCGCACGAGGGAGCTTCCAGGGGGAAACGCCTGGTATCTTTATAGTC
CTGTCGGGTTTCGCCACCTCTGACTTGAGCGTCGATTTTTGTGATGCTCGTCAGGGGGGCGGAGCCTATG
GAAAAACGCCAGCAACGCGGCCTTTTTACGGTTCCTGGCCTTTTGCTGGCCTTTTGCTCACATGTTCTTT
CCTGCGTTATCCCCTGATTGACTTGGGTCGCTCTTCCTGTGGATGCGCAGATGCCCTGCGTAAGCGGGTG
TGGGCGGACAATAAAGTCTTAAACTGAACAAAATAGATCTAAACTATGACAATAAAGTCTTAAACTAGAC
AGAATAGTTGTAAACTGAAATCAGTCCAGTTATGCTGTGAAAAAGCATACTGGACTTTTGTTATGGCTAA
AGCAAACTCTTCATTTTCTGAAGTGCAAATTGCCCGTCGTATTAAAGAGGGGCGTGGCCAAGGGCATGTA
AAGACTATATTCGCGGCGTTGTGACAATTTACCGAACAACTCCGCGGCCGGGAAGCCGATCTCGGCTTGA
ACGAATTGTTAGGTGGCGGTACTTGGGTCGATATCAAAGTGCATCACTTCTTCCCGTATGCCCAACTTTG
TATAGAGAGCCACTGCGGGATCGTCACCGTAATCTGCTTGCACGTAGATCACATAAGCACCAAGCGCGTT
GGCCTCATGCTTGAGGAGATTGATGAGCGCGGTGGCAATGCCCTGCCTCCGGTGCTCGCCGGAGACTGCG
AGATCATAGATATAGATCTCACTACGCGGCTGCTCAAACTTGGGCAGAACGTAAGCCGCGAGAGCGCCAA
CAACCGCTTCTTGGTCGAAGGCAGCAAGCGCGATGAATGTCTTACTACGGAGCAAGTTCCCGAGGTAATC
GGAGTCCGGCTGATGTTGGGAGTAGGTGGCTACGTCTCCGAACTCACGACCGAAAAGATCAAGAGCAGCC
CGCATGGATTTGACTTGGTCAGGGCCGAGCCTACATGTGCGAATGATGCCCATACTTGAGCCACCTAACT
TTGTTTTAGGGCGACTGCCCTGCTGCGTAACATCGTTGCTGCTGCGTAACATCGTTGCTGCTCCATAACA
TCAAACATCGACCCACGGCGTAACGCGCTTGCTGCTTGGATGCCCGAGGCATAGACTGTACAAAAAAACA
GTCATAACAAGCCATGAAAACCGCCACTGCGCCGTTACCACCGCTGCGTTCGGTCAAGGTTCTGGACCAG
TTGCGTGAGCGCATACGCTACTTGCATTACAGTTTACGAACCGAACAGGCTTATGTCAACTGGGTTCGTG
CCTTCATCCGTTTCCACGGTGTGCGTCACCCGGCAACCTTGGGCAGCAGCGAAGTCGCCATAACTTCGTA
TAGCATACATTATACGAAGTTATCTGTAACTATAACGGTCCTAAGGTAGCGAGTTTAAACACTAGTATCG
ATTCGCGACCTACTCCGGAATATTAATAGATCATGGAGATAATTAAAATGATAACCATCTCGCAAATAAA
TAAGTATTTTACTGTTTTCGTAACAGTTTTGTAATAAAAAAACCTATAAATATTCCGGATTATTCATACC
GTCCCACCATCGGGCGCGGATCCCTCGAGCCACCATGGATCTCTTTATGCGCATTTTTACGATCGGTACA
GTTACGTTGAAGCAAGGTGAAATCAAAGACGCCACGCCGTCCGATTTTGTTCGCGCTACGGCTACAATTC
CAATCCAAGCGAGCTTGCCATTCGGTTGGTTGATAGTTGGTGTTGCGTTGCTTGCAGTCTTTCACTCAGC
TTCTAAGATAATCACTCTGAAGAAGCGTTGGCAACTGGCGCTCTCAAAAGGCGTTCACTTCGTGTGCAAC
CTCCTGTTGCTCTTTGTCACCGTTTACTCACATCTCTTGCTTGTTGCTGCTGGCCTGGAAGCTCCCTTCC
TTTACCTGTACGCTCTGGTCTATTTTCTGCAGAGCATAAATTTTGTCAGGATAATAATGAGACTGTGGCT
TTGTTGGAAATGCCGCTCCAAGAACCCGCTTTTGTACGATGCCAATTACTTCCTGTGTTGGCATACGAAT
TGCTACGACTACTGTATTCCGTATAATAGCGTCACTTCTTCAATCGTGATAACGTCCGGTGACGGTACAA
CATCACCTATTTCTGAACACGATTACCAAATAGGTGGCTACACCGAGAAATGGGAGAGTGGAGTCAAAGA
TTGTGTAGTGCTGCACTCATATTTTACCTCGGATTATTATCAACTCTACTCAACACAGTTGTCTACTGAT
ACAGGAGTTGAGCACGTAACATTTTTCATTTACAATAAAATTGTGGACGAACCCGAGGAGCATGTACAGA
TTCATACTATCGACGGTAGCAGCGGTGTCGTGAACCCCGTTATGGAGCCAATTTACGACGAACCCACCAC
GACAACATCCGTCCCCCTGTCGAATTCTTTGGAAGTTTTGTTTCAAGGTCCGTCTAGAGGTGGATCTGGA
GCTGCAGCTGGATCTGGTTCTGGTTCTATGCGTAAAGGCGAAGAGCTGTTCACTGGTGTCGTCCCTATTC
TGGTGGAACTGGATGGTGATGTCAACGGTCATAAGTTTTCCGTGCGTGGCGAGGGTGAAGGTGACGCAAC
TAATGGTAAACTGACGCTGAAGTTCATCTGTACTACTGGTAAACTGCCGGTACCTTGGCCGACTCTGGTA
ACGACGCTGACTTATGGTGTTCAGTGCTTTGCTCGTTATCCGGACCATATGAAGCAGCATGACTTCTTCA
AGTCCGCCATGCCGGAAGGCTATGTGCAGGAACGCACGATTTCCTTTAAGGATGACGGCACGTACAAAAC
GCGTGCGGAAGTGAAATTTGAAGGCGATACCCTGGTAAACCGCATTGAGCTGAAAGGCATTGACTTTAAA
GAAGACGGCAATATCCTGGGCCATAAGCTGGAATACAATTTTAACAGCCACAATGTTTACATCACCGCCG
ATAAACAAAAAAATGGCATTAAAGCGAATTTTAAAATTCGCCACAACGTGGAGGATGGCAGCGTGCAGCT
GGCTGATCACTACCAGCAAAACACTCCAATCGGTGATGGTCCTGTTCTGCTGCCAGACAATCACTATCTG
AGCACGCAAAGCGTTCTGTCTAAAGATCCGAACGAGAAACGCGATCATATGGTTCTGCTGGAGTTCGTAA
CCGCAGCGGGCATCACGCATGGTATGGATGAACTGTACAAAGGCAGCAGCCATCATCATCATCATCACCA
CTGAAAGCTTGTCGAGAAGTACTAGAGGATCATAATCAGCCATACCACATTTGTAGAGGTTTTACTTGCT
TTAAAAAACCTCCCACACCTCCCCCTGAACCTGAAACATAAAATGAATGCAATTGTTGTTGTTAACTTGT
TTATTGCAGCTTATAATGGTTACAAATAAAGCAATAGCATCACAAATTTCACAAATAAAGCATTTTTTTC
ACTGCATTCTAGTTGTGGTTTGTCCAAACTCATCAATGTATCTTATCATGTCTGGATCTGATCACTGCTT
GAGCCTAGAAGATCCGGCTGCTAACAAAGCCCGAAAGGAAGCTGAGTTGGCTGCTGCCACCGCTGAGCAA
TAACTATCATAACCCCTAGGGTATACCCATCTAATTGGAACCAGATAAGTGAAATCTAGTTCCAAACTAT
TTTGTCATTTTTAATTTTCGTATTAGCTTACGACGCTACACCCAGTTCCCATCTATTTTGTCACTCTTCC
CTAAATAATCCTTAAAAACTCCATTTCCACCCCTCCCAGTTCCCAACTATTTTGTCCGCCCACAACCGGT
TGACTTGGGTCAACTGTCAGACCAAGTTTACTCATATATACTTTAGATTGATTTAAAACTTCATTTTTAA
TTTAAAAGGATCTAGGTGAAGATCCTTTTTGATAATCTCATGACCAAAATCCCTTAACGTGAGTTTTCGT
TCCACTGAGCGTCAGACCCCGTAGAAAAGATCAAAGGATCTTCTTGAGATCCTTTTTTTCTGCGCGTAAT
CTGCTGCTTGCAAACAAAAAAACCACCGCTACCAGCGGTGGTTTGTTTGCCGGATCAAGAGCTACCAA
